Addgene plasmid #37081: Lenti-Hb9-RFP
Depositing lab: Fred Gage. Depositing organization: Salk Institute for Biological Studies. Publication: Non-cell-autonomous effect of human SOD1 G37R astrocytes on motor neurons derived from human embryonic stem cells. Marchetto MC, Muotri AR, Mu Y, Smith AM, Cezar GG, Gage FH. Cell Stem Cell. 2008 Dec 4;3(6):649-57. 10.1016/j.stem.2008.10.001 PubMed 19041781.
Backbone
  Vector backbone: CSCspPW
  Backbone manufacturer: Inder Verma lab
  Backbone size w/o insert (bp): 8466
  Total vector size (bp): 12486
  Modifications to backbone: none
  Vector type: Lentiviral
Growth in bacteria
  Bacterial resistance: Ampicillin, 100 μg/mL
  Growth temperature: 37°C
  Growth strain: Stbl3
  Copy number: Low Copy
Gene/Insert
  Gene/Insert name: Hb9 RFP
  Species: M. musculus (mouse)
  Insert size (bp): 4020
  Promoter: Hb9
  Cloning method: Restriction Enzyme; 5′ cloning site ClaI (not destroyed); 3′ cloning site XbaI (not destroyed)
  Sequencing primers: 5′ GCTAGCTCCGGAGAGCAAAAGCTG; 3′ TGTAATCCAGAGGTTGATTG
Resource information
  A portion of this plasmid was derived from a plasmid made by: Dr. Sam Pfaff
Terms and licenses: Academic/Nonprofit Terms; Industry Terms: Not Available to Industry
Depositor comments: Expresses RFP under the control of the Hb9 promoter to visualize postmitotic human motor neurons
How to cite: Lenti-Hb9-RFP was a gift from Fred Gage (Addgene plasmid # 37081 ; http://n2t.net/addgene:37081 ; RRID:Addgene_37081)
