[The description below was written by a language model from this plasmid's Addgene catalogue record and pLannotate feature annotations shown in this document.]
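Description:
Lenti-Hb9-RFP is an HIV-1-based lentiviral reporter vector built on the CSCspPW backbone, designed to mark motor neurons with red fluorescence. It is propagated in E. coli through a ColE1/pUC-type origin and selected with ampicillin (AmpR). The catalogue lists it as low copy even though the annotated origin is of the high-copy type. An f1 origin is also present, along with an SV40/EM7-driven bleomycin/Zeocin resistance cassette that lies outside the viral transfer region. The catalogue gives a total size of 12,486 bp, slightly larger than the 12,351 nt assembled sequence that was annotated.

Genomic RNA for packaging is transcribed from a CMV enhancer/promoter fused to a truncated 5' LTR. This is followed by the Ψ packaging signal with a gag fragment, the RRE for Rev-dependent nuclear export, and the cPPT/CTS, which aids nuclear import of the viral DNA. The roughly 4 kb insert, cloned between ClaI and XbaI, carries mouse Hb9 regulatory sequence and the reporter. The stretch of about 3.6 kb between the cPPT and a minimal CMV promoter has no annotated features and presumably holds the Hb9 element, which would then act through that minimal promoter. The reporter coding sequence is annotated as dimer2, a DsRed-derived Discosoma fluorescent protein. Downstream, a WPRE boosts transcript stability and expression, and the 3' LTR sequences are followed by a bGH polyadenylation signal.

According to the depositor, the construct expresses RFP under Hb9 control to visualize postmitotic human motor neurons. The associated publication concerns motor neurons derived from human embryonic stem cells.
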