Features (pLannotate 1.2.2; 32 found; start..end, strand, type, name):
     28..80      -  misc_feature   bom (fragment): basis of mobility region from pBR322
    235..614     +  enhancer       CMV enhancer: human cytomegalovirus immediate early enhancer
    615..814     +  promoter       CMV promoter: human cytomegalovirus (CMV) immediate early promoter
    832..1012    +  LTR            5' LTR (truncated): truncated 5' long terminal repeat (LTR) from HIV-1
   1059..1184    +  misc_feature   HIV-1 Ψ: packaging signal of human immunodeficiency virus type 1
   1168..1531    +  CDS            HIV-1 gag (fragment): gag protein from human immunodeficiency virus 1; gag
   1677..1910    +  misc_feature   RRE: The Rev response element (RRE) of HIV-1 allows for Rev-dependent mRNA export from the nucleus to the cytoplasm.
   2287..2387    +  CDS            Rev (fragment): human immunodeficiency virus 1 (HIV-1) Rev protein; rev; enhances nuclear export of unspliced and incompletely spliced viral mRNAs
   2391..2507    +  misc_feature   cPPT/CTS: central polypurine tract and central termination sequence of HIV-1
   6138..6176    +  promoter       minimal CMV promoter: human cytomegalovirus (CMV) immediate early promoter
   6205..6249    +  misc_feature   MCS (fragment): multiple cloning site
   6251..6928    +  CDS            dimer2: dimer2 is a basic (constitutively fluorescent) orange fluorescent protein published in 2002, derived from Discosoma sp.. It has low acid sensitivity.
   6997..7155    +  CDS            nef (fragment): NEF_HV1Z2 - Experimental evidence at protein level: Swiss-Prot protein existence level 1. Extracellular Nef protein targets CD4(+) T-lymphocytes for apoptosis by interacting with CXCR4 surface receptors. From Human immunodeficiency virus type 1 group M subtype D (isolate Z2/CDC-Z34) (HIV-1).
   7158..7746    +  misc_feature   WPRE: woodchuck hepatitis virus posttranscriptional regulatory element
   7763..7831    +  CDS            nef (fragment): NEF_HV1Z2 - Experimental evidence at protein level: Swiss-Prot protein existence level 1. Extracellular Nef protein targets CD4(+) T-lymphocytes for apoptosis by interacting with CXCR4 surface receptors. From Human immunodeficiency virus type 1 group M subtype D (isolate Z2/CDC-Z34) (HIV-1).
   7833..8145    +  LTR            5' LTR (fragment): 5' long terminal repeat (LTR) from HIV-1
   8153..8333    +  LTR            5' LTR (truncated): truncated 5' long terminal repeat (LTR) from HIV-1
   8365..8589    +  polyA_signal   bGH poly(A) signal: bovine growth hormone polyadenylation signal
   8593..8614    +  promoter       SV40 promoter (fragment): SV40 enhancer and early promoter
   8635..9063    +  rep_origin     f1 ori (sequence partly withheld): f1 bacteriophage origin of replication; arrow indicates direction of (+) strand synthesis
   9077..9406    +  promoter       SV40 promoter: SV40 enhancer and early promoter
   9454..9501    +  promoter       EM7 promoter: synthetic bacterial promoter&nbsp
   9520..9894    +  CDS            BleoR: antibiotic-binding protein; Sh ble from Streptoalloteichus hindustanus; confers resistance to bleomycin, phleomycin, and Zeocin™
   9904..10029   +  CDS            ble (fragment): BLE_KLEPN - Experimental evidence at protein level: Swiss-Prot protein existence level 1. Binding protein with a strong affinity to the bleomycin family of antibiotics. Binds to CL990; an antimitotic-antibiotic compound. From Klebsiella pneumoniae.
  10024..10145   +  polyA_signal   SV40 poly(A) signal: SV40 polyadenylation signal
  10216..10238   -  protein_bind   lac operator (fragment): The lac repressor binds to the lac operator to inhibit transcription in E. coli. This inhibition can be relieved by adding lactose or isopropyl-β-D-thiogalactopyranoside (IPTG). lac repressor encoded by lacI
  10242..10272   -  promoter       lac promoter: promoter for the E. coli lac operon
  10287..10308   -  protein_bind   CAP binding site: CAP binding activates transcription in the presence of cAMP. E. coli catabolite activator protein
  10321..10413   -  CDS            lacI (fragment): lac repressor; lacI; The lac repressor binds to the lac operator to inhibit transcription in E. coli. This inhibition can be relieved by adding lactose or isopropyl-β-D-thiogalactopyranoside (IPTG).
  10596..11184   -  rep_origin     ori: high-copy-number ColE1/pMB1/pBR322/pUC origin of replication
  11355..12215   -  CDS            AmpR: β-lactamase; bla; confers resistance to ampicillin, carbenicillin, and related antibiotics
  12216..12320   -  promoter       AmpR promoter: bla
>Addgene plasmid #37081 | Lenti-Hb9-RFP | addgene full sequence | sequence record 133330 | Addgene assembled sequence
GACGGATCGGGAGATCTCCCGATCCCCTATGGTGCACTCTCAGTACAATCTGCTCTGATGCCGCATAGTT
AAGCCAGTATCTGCTCCCTGCTTGTGTGTTGGAGGTCGCTGAGTAGTGCGCGAGCAAAATTTAAGCTACA
ACAAGGCAAGGCTTGACCGACAATTGCATGAAGAATCTGCTTAGGGTTAGGCGTTTTGCGCTGCTTCGCG
ATGTACGGGCCAGATATACGCGTTGACATTGATTATTGACTAGTTATTAATAGTAATCAATTACGGGGTC
ATTAGTTCATAGCCCATATATGGAGTTCCGCGTTACATAACTTACGGTAAATGGCCCGCCTGGCTGACCG
CCCAACGACCCCCGCCCATTGACGTCAATAATGACGTATGTTCCCATAGTAACGCCAATAGGGACTTTCC
ATTGACGTCAATGGGTGGAGTATTTACGGTAAACTGCCCACTTGGCAGTACATCAAGTGTATCATATGCC
AAGTACGCCCCCTATTGACGTCAATGACGGTAAATGGCCCGCCTGGCATTATGCCCAGTACATGACCTTA
TGGGACTTTCCTACTTGGCAGTACATCTACGTATTAGTCATCGCTATTACCATGGTGATGCGGTTTTGGC
AGTACATCAATGGGCGTGGATAGCGGTTTGACTCACGGGGATTTCCAAGTCTCCACCCCATTGACGTCAA
TGGGAGTTTGTTTTGGCACCAAAATCAACGGGACTTTCCAAAATGTCGTAACAACTCCGCCCCATTGACG
CAAATGGGCGGTAGGCGTGTACGGTGGGAGGTCTATATAAGCAGCGCGTTTTGCCTGTACTGGGTCTCTC
TGGTTAGACCAGATCTGAGCCTGGGAGCTCTCTGGCTAACTAGGGAACCCACTGCTTAAGCCTCAATAAA
GCTTGCCTTGAGTGCTTCAAGTAGTGTGTGCCCGTCTGTTGTGTGACTCTGGTAACTAGAGATCCCTCAG
ACCCTTTTAGTCAGTGTGGAAAATCTCTAGCAGTGGCGCCCGAACAGGGACTTGAAAGCGAAAGGGAAAC
CAGAGGAGCTCTCTCGACGCAGGACTCGGCTTGCTGAAGCGCGCACGGCAAGAGGCGAGGGGCGGCGACT
GGTGAGTACGCCAAAAATTTTGACTAGCGGAGGCTAGAAGGAGAGAGATGGGTGCGAGAGCGTCAGTATT
AAGCGGGGGAGAATTAGATCGCGATGGGAAAAAATTCGGTTAAGGCCAGGGGGAAAGAAAAAATATAAAT
TAAAACATATAGTATGGGCAAGCAGGGAGCTAGAACGATTCGCAGTTAATCCTGGCCTGTTAGAAACATC
AGAAGGCTGTAGACAAATACTGGGACAGCTACAACCATCCCTTCAGACAGGATCAGAAGAACTTAGATCA
TTATATAATACAGTAGCAACCCTCTATTGTGTGCATCAAAGGATAGAGATAAAAGACACCAAGGAAGCTT
TAGACAAGATAGAGGAAGAGCAAAACAAAAGTAAGACCACCGCACAGCAAGCGGCCGCTGATCTTCAGAC
CTGGAGGAGGAGATATGAGGGACAATTGGAGAAGTGAATTATATAAATATAAAGTAGTAAAAATTGAACC
ATTAGGAGTAGCACCCACCAAGGCAAAGAGAAGAGTGGTGCAGAGAGAAAAAAGAGCAGTGGGAATAGGA
GCTTTGTTCCTTGGGTTCTTGGGAGCAGCAGGAAGCACTATGGGCGCAGCGTCAATGACGCTGACGGTAC
AGGCCAGACAATTATTGTCTGGTATAGTGCAGCAGCAGAACAATTTGCTGAGGGCTATTGAGGCGCAACA
GCATCTGTTGCAACTCACAGTCTGGGGCATCAAGCAGCTCCAGGCAAGAATCCTGGCTGTGGAAAGATAC
CTAAAGGATCAACAGCTCCTGGGGATTTGGGGTTGCTCTGGAAAACTCATTTGCACCACTGCTGTGCCTT
GGAATGCTAGTTGGAGTAATAAATCTCTGGAACAGATTTGGAATCACACGACCTGGATGGAGTGGGACAG
AGAAATTAACAATTACACAAGCTTAATACACTCCTTAATTGAAGAATCGCAAAACCAGCAAGAAAAGAAT
GAACAAGAATTATTGGAATTAGATAAATGGGCAAGTTTGTGGAATTGGTTTAACATAACAAATTGGCTGT
GGTATATAAAATTATTCATAATGATAGTAGGAGGCTTGGTAGGTTTAAGAATAGTTTTTGCTGTACTTTC
TATAGTGAATAGAGTTAGGCAGGGATATTCACCATTATCGTTTCAGACCCACCTCCCAACCCCGAGGGGA
CCCGACAGGCCCGAAGGAATAGAAGAAGAAGGTGGAGAGAGAGACAGAGACAGATCCATTCGATTAGTGA
ACGGATCAACTTTTAAAAGAAAAGGGGGGATTGGGGGGTACAGTGCAGGGGAAAGAATAGTAGACATAAT
AGCAACAGACATACAAACTAAAGAATTACAAAAACAAATTACAAAATTCAAAATTTTATCGATGCGGCCG
CTCGACTCGATCCTGTCTCCCTGGCCAGGAGTCTGGGGTCCGCAGATATATTACAACAAAATTACTAATT
GGAAAATGAAATTGTCAATAAAGCACACCCCACGCGTGTACTATATCTTTAAATATTATGATGTCTTATT
GGTCCCATTTCCTTACAATAATTTATTGCAATAAAACAGACACTGCAGGTCCCCTTAAATTGTCTTTTCA
TAATGAATAAATTTAAGCAGGCTAATTAATATATAAACTAGCTCAATTTGTCAAGTTGATTTGTATTTTA
GTTAATTGTGAAAGTAATTACCACATGGTCAAATTAACAGCTTTCTGGAAATGACCAAGCCTGAGGTTTT
ATTTCCTTCCTGGGTGAAGAAAATTCATTTTTCCAAGCTCTTGATGTGATGAATAAAAGTCATAAATCTG
GGTGATTGGTGCAGGCAGAGTCTAAATGGCTTCATATTTCATTTTAGGTTTAATAGAAATATTCATGCTC
TGTTTTAATGAAATTAAATTGAAGGGGGATGGGGCTCTGGAGGCGGCCCTGGCTGGGGGCTTAAAGGGAC
AGTGCACTTTTCCTTTCTTCATGCAAGGGCCAGGGCTAGAGGTCCCTGGACTCAGTCAAGAAGTGGAGAG
AGCTGAGGGAGGCCTGGGAGGCCCTTATTCTGTACCCAGTGTAGCACACCTGCAGCCCTGATTGGGGGGG
GGGGCGGGGGCAATTCACACCCTGTATTCTCACCAGGCTAAAGTTTCTTCTATCTGGTTCCTTCTCTCCA
AAAAATCAGTCAGAAGGGACCTCCCTTGGCTGAGAGTAGAAGTGAGGTGGTCAGCGTGCTGCAGACAAGC
CTGTCCTCCATCTGCCTAAGGGGTCTGATATCCTACACCAAGCCCCCCCTACCCCTTCTGGAGACACATA
GGAGATAAGCATTTTCAAAACCACCATGGCACTCTCCTGTTCTCCCCTGCACCCCTTCCTCCCAGACTCC
ATCCTGCCTGAGGATGATTTGGTCCAACTTGAATAATAGAGTACTCTCTTTCCACATCTTTCCACATCGG
AAAGAGTAGTCCGGGATCCAGTCCACCTGCAGCCCTGATTAAAGGAAGGAAGGAAGACTAGAGGCGCAGT
TCTACCTATTATACTTATTTTAAGGTTCCCAGGTCAGAGATGCCTCATGGACATTTCTCCCTAAGGCAGG
TCCTGACCAGCCCTCCCCCTGAATGGTGCTGATCTGTGACTTGTTGCTTCTATTGAACAAATACAGCTTT
GATTTGTTTCCAGCCAGAGTGGTTAGCTGATGAATTGACAAAAACTAATCAGCTTTATTGGGAAACAGGT
TTAAGGGCACGGACGTGTCAATAACGCTCAGCCTGACCCCCTCTTCCATTAGCTAGGCAGGCTGATTAGA
GTAAGAAGACCCTCTCGCCGATTGCACCGAAATTGCTTTCATAAACTCACAATATTAGCAGTCGATGTGA
GCAGCTAATTTAGAGAAGACATCCAGGCCCGTCACATCGATCATCGGGTTTATGTATCATTATCTCATTT
ACAGAATGTCGCAGTGTAATACATGTTTTTGGCAATAGGCTTGGCCGCTCGCCGGAGCCGCGCGCTGTTC
CTTTCGGCCACACTGCAGGGGACTTCCTCAACAATCTACGATGTCTCTTCGCGTGAACAAGGAGGCACTT
TGCACACATATGCACACTTGCGCCCAGGCTCTCAGTGCGCGCTCAGTGCACACATGCACGTGGACACATG
CTCCGACATACTACCTGAGCTGCCTTTCCTTCTCATGCGGGGATGCTGGCATTGCTCTCTCCTGCGAGCC
CCTGGTCTGAAGCCCAATGCCGGACGCTCACCAACCTTGGAGTCAACCTCGGAGAGCTCAAGGTTCGGTT
CTGTCACCAGCATACAGAGATGGTGGGTGGCGGCGCAATCAGCCACCTTCTCTCAAGGCTTTGGTCGCCC
AGTTGGCGGGTGTCCAGAAATCCACAGGCCTGCGAAGGTCCTTCTCCGCCCTCCCAGGCTCCAGCTTGAC
CTGCCCTGCCCTGGGCGGGCCTTTCTCGCAACACTTCCAGGCTCAGCCAGATGCGCCTGGTCTTAGGGAG
TGGGCCACCTGTTCCTTTGGGTAATTATTTTAATGTAAGGGGTCTACTTCAGGCCTCCTGCAGTGACAGA
CGGCAGCGGAGCTGCAAAGCGCTCTCAGCCTTTCAGTGGAATTTCCCAGATGGGCCAAGGGGAGGCCAGG
GCGGGTCACCAGGGGCCCTTTAACGAGTTCATTAGCCAAATTATCTTGCCTGCAGCAAGGACCCCAGAGA
CTGTAGGGAGAGTAGGGGAGAAGGTGGGTCTTTCTCCCTCCCTGCTAGTCTGCAAGAACAGTTGTGGGAA
GGAAAGAGAAAGGACATCCTCCCCAAAGGGGCCTAGGAACACTAAAGGCAAAGATGGCATCTCTGATGTG
ACTTATGCGCCAGACCAGCGAGGTGGTGGAGTGGTGGGAAGGAATCATAATGATTAGGAAACACGGAGAT
TCTAACAACCAGGGCACTGACCCATATTGTGGAACAAACCTAGTGCAGAAATCAAAGTCAGAGCCCCTGG
AACTTTATTCTGTGCTTCTTAAGCAAAGAACCTGGACATCTTGGAGCCTTGGTCTGTCCGTCCATCTGTA
GAGTAGAAGGTAGGTGTGTTTCCTTCCACAATTTGTGAGATCACTGCCCTAAGAAAAGCAACTCTGGGAA
GAGCTTCTGGCATGACCCTGTTGGGTCCTTCGGGCCCCCTTACTCCTGTGGTAGGAGGCTTTGGCAGGTT
GAGGTGAGCCTGATCCTAGATGCCTGTGCTGGAAAATGAACCCAACTCTCACCTGTCGTCGCGCCCCCCA
CCCCCACCCCACAGCTGTGAGGCGCTGCTCTGGAGGTAGCTCAGCATCCCCGCCCCTCCTCCTTGTCCTC
ACTCTGCCTCCTGTAGTGTTAGCTTCTGCTACCTCAGCAAGTAGTGAGTGAATAGACCAATTAGCCAGGA
CTTCCTGCCATTATCTGCTGTAGACTTGGGCATTAGTACGCCCTGATTCACCATAATTTCAAGTCAGAAC
ACACTAAAAAATTCACTCACCGAGGCATTAAAATGTTCCCAGACAACGTCTGTGTTTGTGTAACTGGGTT
TCTTCCCTTCGTGTTTGATGCACACCAGCATCATATAGGTCAGTGGTGGAGTCCAGGCTAGGCAGACAAT
TTTTGTCGCTTTTTGTTTGTTTTTATATTTTTAAAACATGAATTGCATTGTTTCCCGGTGGTTGTAAACT
TTGTTTCTGGGGCTTCAGTATTGCCAGTGTAATCTTCTTCTGCTTGATCAGGGGCAAACAAGTGACTTAG
AAAGTTGTGGGAGTGCCCTAAGAACAGTAGCCAGAGCCTTTACAGAGCCAGGCTTTGTGTCCTAAACGTA
CATCGCCCCAGCTATGGGAAGCTGGGTTATCACCTTCAAAGCAGACCCTTTCTGTGGATGACTTACCAAG
CCCTGCAGGTGGGTAGTGGAGGTGGGGAGAGGGCTGCACAGCCTGCTTGGAGCTTGCTTCTGTTCTTTGT
CCTGCCCATGATATGAAGCTCCTATACAATGAATTTGCAGTAAGATCGGTAGGCGTGTACGGTGGGAGGT
CTATATAAGCAGAGCTGGTTTAGTGAACCGCAGATCCGGCGCGCCAAGCTTCGAATTCTGCAGTCGACGG
TACCGCGGGCCCGGGATCCGATGGTGGCCTCCTCCGAGGACGTCATCAAAGAGTTCATGCGCTTCAAGGT
GCGCATGGAGGGCTCCGTGAACGGCCACGAGTTCGAGATCGAGGGCGAGGGCGAGGGCCGCCCCTACGAG
GGCACCCAGACCGCCAAGCTGAAGGTGACCAAGGGCGGCCCCCTGCCCTTCGCCTGGGACATCCTGTCCC
CCCAGTTCCAGTACGGCTCCAAGGCGTACGTGAAGCACCCCGCCGACATCCCCGACTACAAGAAGCTGTC
CTTCCCCGAGGGCTTCAAGTGGGAGCGCGTGATGAACTTCGAGGACGGCGGCGTGGTGACCGTGACCCAG
GACTCCTCCCTGCAGGACGGCACGCTGATCTACAAGGTGAAGTTCCGCGGCACCAACTTCCCCCCCGACG
GCCCCGTAATGCAGAAGAAGACCATGGGCTGGGAGGCCTCCACCGAGCGCCTGTACCCCCGCGACGGCGT
GCTGAAGGGCGAGATCCACCAGGCCCTGAAGCTGAAGGACGGCGGCCACTACCTGGTGGAGTTCAAGACC
ATCTACATGGCCAAGAAGCCCGTGCAGCTGCCCGGCTACTACTACGTGGACACCAAGCTGGACATCACCT
CCCACAACGAGGACTACACCATCGTGGAACAGTACGAGCGCTCCGAGGGCCGCCACCACCTGTTCCTGTA
GGAATTCTGCAGATATCCATCACACTGGCGGCCGCGACTCTAGATCATAATCAGTTTAAACTCTAGAGGA
TCCACCGGTGGCCGCCTGGGCCCGTTAACGTCTCGAGTTTAAACCTGGAAAAACATGGAGCAATCACAAG
TAGCAATACAGCAGCTACCAATGCTGATTGTGCCTGGCTAGAAGCACAAGAGGAGGAGGAGGTGGGTTTT
CCAGTCACACCTCAGACAATCAACCTCTGGATTACAAAATTTGTGAAAGATTGACTGGTATTCTTAACTA
TGTTGCTCCTTTTACGCTATGTGGATACGCTGCTTTAATGCCTTTGTATCATGCTATTGCTTCCCGTATG
GCTTTCATTTTCTCCTCCTTGTATAAATCCTGGTTGCTGTCTCTTTATGAGGAGTTGTGGCCCGTTGTCA
GGCAACGTGGCGTGGTGTGCACTGTGTTTGCTGACGCAACCCCCACTGGTTGGGGCATTGCCACCACCTG
TCAGCTCCTTTCCGGGACTTTCGCTTTCCCCCTCCCTATTGCCACGGCGGAACTCATCGCCGCCTGCCTT
GCCCGCTGCTGGACAGGGGCTCGGCTGTTGGGCACTGACAATTCCGTGGTGTTGTCGGGGAAGCTGACGT
CCTTTCCATGGCTGCTCGCCTGTGTTGCCACCTGGATTCTGCGCGGGACGTCCTTCTGCTACGTCCCTTC
GGCCCTCAATCCAGCGGACCTTCCTTCCCGCGGCCTGCTGCCGGCTCTGCGGCCTCTTCCGCGTCTTCGC
CTTCGCCCTCAGACGAGTCGGATCTCCCTTTGGGCCGCCTCCCCGCCTGGAATTCGAGCTCGGTACCTTT
AAGACCAATGACTTACAAGGCAGCTGTAGATCTTAGCCACTTTTTAAAAGAAAAGGGGGGACTGGAAGGG
CTAATTCACTCCCAACGAAGACAAGATATCCTTGATCTGTGGATCTACCACACACAAGGCTACTTCCCTG
ATTGGCAGAACTACACACCAGGGCCAGGGATCAGATATCCACTGACCTTTGGATGGTGCTACAAGCTAGT
ACCAGTTGAGCAAGAGAAGGTAGAAGAAGCCAATGAAGGAGAGAACACCCGCTTGTTACACCCTGTGAGC
CTGCATGGGATGGATGACCCGGAGAGAGAAGTATTAGAGTGGAGGTTTGACAGCCGCCTAGCATTTCATC
ACATGGCCCGAGAGCTGCATCCGGACTGTACTGGGTCTCTCTGGTTAGACCAGATCTGAGCCTGGGAGCT
CTCTGGCTAACTAGGGAACCCACTGCTTAAGCCTCAATAAAGCTTGCCTTGAGTGCTTCAAGTAGTGTGT
GCCCGTCTGTTGTGTGACTCTGGTAACTAGAGATCCCTCAGACCCTTTTAGTCAGTGTGGAAAATCTCTA
GCAGGGCCGCTTTAAACCCGCTGATCAGCCTCGACTGTGCCTTCTAGTTGCCAGCCATCTGTTGTTTGCC
CCTCCCCCGTGCCTTCCTTGACCCTGGAAGGTGCCACTCCCACTGTCCTTTCCTAATAAAATGAGGAAAT
TGCATCGCATTGTCTGAGTAGGTGTCATTCTATTCTGGGGGGTGGGGTGGGGCAGGACAGCAAGGGGGAG
GATTGGGAAGACAATAGCAGGCATGCTGGGGATGCGGTGGGCTCTATGGCTTCTGAGGCGGAAAGAACCA
GCTGGGGCTCTAGGGGGTATCCCC
[124 nt withheld, positions 8635-8758]
C
[91 nt withheld, positions 8760-8850]
A
[49 nt withheld, positions 8852-8900]
CCTTTGACGTTGGAGTCCACGTTCTTT
[37 nt withheld, positions 8928-8964]
ACCCTATCTCGGTCTATTCTTTTGATTTATAAGGGATTTTGCCGATTTCGGCCTATTGGTTAAAAAATGA
GCTGATTTAACAAAAATTTAACGCGAATTAATTCTGTGGAATGTGTGTCAGTTAGGGTGTGGAAAGTCCC
CAGGCTCCCCAGCAGGCAGAAGTATGCAAAGCATGCATCTCAATTAGTCAGCAACCAGGTGTGGAAAGTC
CCCAGGCTCCCCAGCAGGCAGAAGTATGCAAAGCATGCATCTCAATTAGTCAGCAACCATAGTCCCGCCC
CTAACTCCGCCCATCCCGCCCCTAACTCCGCCCAGTTCCGCCCATTCTCCGCCCCATGGCTGACTAATTT
TTTTTATTTATGCAGAGGCCGAGGCCGCCTCTGCCTCTGAGCTATTCCAGAAGTAGTGAGGAGGCTTTTT
TGGAGGCCTAGGCTTTTGCAAAAAGCTCCCGGGAGCTTGTATATCCATTTTCGGATCTGATCAGCACGTG
TTGACAATTAATCATCGGCATAGTATATCGGCATAGTATAATACGACAAGGTGAGGAACTAAACCATGGC
CAAGTTGACCAGTGCCGTTCCGGTGCTCACCGCGCGCGACGTCGCCGGAGCGGTCGAGTTCTGGACCGAC
CGGCTCGGGTTCTCCCGGGACTTCGTGGAGGACGACTTCGCCGGTGTGGTCCGGGACGACGTGACCCTGT
TCATCAGCGCGGTCCAGGACCAGGTGGTGCCGGACAACACCCTGGCCTGGGTGTGGGTGCGCGGCCTGGA
CGAGCTGTACGCCGAGTGGTCGGAGGTCGTGTCCACGAACTTCCGGGACGCCTCCGGGCCGGCCATGACC
GAGATCGGCGAGCAGCCGTGGGGGCGGGAGTTCGCCCTGCGCGACCCGGCCGGCAACTGCGTGCACTTCG
TGGCCGAGGAGCAGGACTGACACGTGCTACGAGATTTCGATTCCACCGCCGCCTTCTATGAAAGGTTGGG
CTTCGGAATCGTTTTCCGGGACGCCGGCTGGATGATCCTCCAGCGCGGGGATCTCATGCTGGAGTTCTTC
GCCCACCCCAACTTGTTTATTGCAGCTTATAATGGTTACAAATAAAGCAATAGCATCACAAATTTCACAA
ATAAAGCATTTTTTTCACTGCATTCTAGTTGTGGTTTGTCCAAACTCATCAATGTATCTTATCATGTCTG
TATACCGTCGACCTCTAGCTAGAGCTTGGCGTAATCATGGTCATAGCTGTTTCCTGTGTGAAATTGTTAT
CCGCTCACAATTCCACACAACATACGAGCCGGAAGCATAAAGTGTAAAGCCTGGGGTGCCTAATGAGTGA
GCTAACTCACATTAATTGCGTTGCGCTCACTGCCCGCTTTCCAGTCGGGAAACCTGTCGTGCCAGCTGCA
TTAATGAATCGGCCAACGCGCGGGGAGAGGCGGTTTGCGTATTGGGCGCTCTTCCGCTTCCTCGCTCACT
GACTCGCTGCGCTCGGTCGTTCGGCTGCGGCGAGCGGTATCAGCTCACTCAAAGGCGGTAATACGGTTAT
CCACAGAATCAGGGGATAACGCAGGAAAGAACATGTGAGCAAAAGGCCAGCAAAAGGCCAGGAACCGTAA
AAAGGCCGCGTTGCTGGCGTTTTTCCATAGGCTCCGCCCCCCTGACGAGCATCACAAAAATCGACGCTCA
AGTCAGAGGTGGCGAAACCCGACAGGACTATAAAGATACCAGGCGTTTCCCCCTGGAAGCTCCCTCGTGC
GCTCTCCTGTTCCGACCCTGCCGCTTACCGGATACCTGTCCGCCTTTCTCCCTTCGGGAAGCGTGGCGCT
TTCTCATAGCTCACGCTGTAGGTATCTCAGTTCGGTGTAGGTCGTTCGCTCCAAGCTGGGCTGTGTGCAC
GAACCCCCCGTTCAGCCCGACCGCTGCGCCTTATCCGGTAACTATCGTCTTGAGTCCAACCCGGTAAGAC
ACGACTTATCGCCACTGGCAGCAGCCACTGGTAACAGGATTAGCAGAGCGAGGTATGTAGGCGGTGCTAC
AGAGTTCTTGAAGTGGTGGCCTAACTACGGCTACACTAGAAGAACAGTATTTGGTATCTGCGCTCTGCTG
AAGCCAGTTACCTTCGGAAAAAGAGTTGGTAGCTCTTGATCCGGCAAACAAACCACCGCTGGTAGCGGTG
GTTTTTTTGTTTGCAAGCAGCAGATTACGCGCAGAAAAAAAGGATCTCAAGAAGATCCTTTGATCTTTTC
TACGGGGTCTGACGCTCAGTGGAACGAAAACTCACGTTAAGGGATTTTGGTCATGAGATTATCAAAAAGG
ATCTTCACCTAGATCCTTTTAAATTAAAAATGAAGTTTTAAATCAATCTAAAGTATATATGAGTAAACTT
GGTCTGACAGTTACCAATGCTTAATCAGTGAGGCACCTATCTCAGCGATCTGTCTATTTCGTTCATCCAT
AGTTGCCTGACTCCCCGTCGTGTAGATAACTACGATACGGGAGGGCTTACCATCTGGCCCCAGTGCTGCA
ATGATACCGCGAGACCCACGCTCACCGGCTCCAGATTTATCAGCAATAAACCAGCCAGCCGGAAGGGCCG
AGCGCAGAAGTGGTCCTGCAACTTTATCCGCCTCCATCCAGTCTATTAATTGTTGCCGGGAAGCTAGAGT
AAGTAGTTCGCCAGTTAATAGTTTGCGCAACGTTGTTGCCATTGCTACAGGCATCGTGGTGTCACGCTCG
TCGTTTGGTATGGCTTCATTCAGCTCCGGTTCCCAACGATCAAGGCGAGTTACATGATCCCCCATGTTGT
GCAAAAAAGCGGTTAGCTCCTTCGGTCCTCCGATCGTTGTCAGAAGTAAGTTGGCCGCAGTGTTATCACT
CATGGTTATGGCAGCACTGCATAATTCTCTTACTGTCATGCCATCCGTAAGATGCTTTTCTGTGACTGGT
GAGTACTCAACCAAGTCATTCTGAGAATAGTGTATGCGGCGACCGAGTTGCTCTTGCCCGGCGTCAATAC
GGGATAATACCGCGCCACATAGCAGAACTTTAAAAGTGCTCATCATTGGAAAACGTTCTTCGGGGCGAAA
ACTCTCAAGGATCTTACCGCTGTTGAGATCCAGTTCGATGTAACCCACTCGTGCACCCAACTGATCTTCA
GCATCTTTTACTTTCACCAGCGTTTCTGGGTGAGCAAAAACAGGAAGGCAAAATGCCGCAAAAAAGGGAA
TAAGGGCGACACGGAAATGTTGAATACTCATACTCTTCCTTTTTCAATATTATTGAAGCATTTATCAGGG
TTATTGTCTCATGAGCGGATACATATTTGAATGTATTTAGAAAAATAAACAAATAGGGGTTCCGCGCACA
TTTCCCCGAAAAGTGCCACCTGACGTC
