>Addgene plasmid #37081 | Lenti-Hb9-RFP | depositor partial sequence | sequence record 46420 | JH-CM31-FWD
NNNNAACAGCACAGACATACAAACTAAAGAATTACAAAAACAAATTACAAAATTCAAAATTTTATCGATG
CGGCCGCTCGACTCGATCCTGTCTCCCTGGCCAGGAGTCTGGGGTCCGCAGATATATTACAACAAAATTA
CTAATTGGAAAATGAAATTGTCAATAAAGCACACCCCACGCGTGTACTATATCTTTAAATATTATGATGT
CTTATTGGTCCCATTTCCTTACAATAATTTATTGCAATAAAACAGACACTGCAGGTCCCCTTAAATTGTC
TTTTCATAATGAATAAATTTAAGCAGGCTAATTAATATATAAACTAGCTCAATTTGTCAAGTTGATTTGT
ATTTTAGTTAATTGTGAAAGTAATTACCACATGGTCAAATTAACAGCTTTCTGGAAATGACCAAGCCTGA
GGTTTTATTTCCTTCCTGGGTGAAGAAAATTCATTTTTCCAAGCTCTTGATGTGATGAATAAAAGTCATA
AATCTGGGTGATTGGTGCAGGCAGAGTCTAAATGGCTTCATATTTCATTTTAGGTTTAATAGAAATATTC
ATGCTCTGTTTTAATGAAATTAAATTGAAGGGGGATGGGGCTCTGGAGGCGGCCCTGGCTGGGGGCTTAA
AGGGACAGTGCACTTTTCCTTTCTTCATGCAAGGGCCAGGGCTAGAGGTCCCTGGACTCAGTCAAGAAGT
GGAGAGAGCTGAGGGAGGCCTGGGAGGCCCTTATTCTGTACCCAGTGTAGCACACCTGCAGCCCTGATTG
GGGGGGGGGGGGGGGGGGCAATTCACACCCTGTATTCTCACCAGGCTAAAGTTTCTTCTATCTGGTTCCT
TCTCTCCAAAAAATCAGTCAGAAGGACCTCCCTTGGCTGAGAGTAGAAGTGAGGTGGTCAGCGTGCTGCA
GACAAGCCTGTCCTCCATCTGCCTAAGGGGTCTGATATCCTACACCAAGCCCCCCTACCCCTTCTGGAGA
CACATAGGAGATAGCATTTTCAAACACATGGCACTCTCTGTTCTCCCCTGCACCCCTTCCTCCCAGACTC
ATCTGCTGAGATGATTTGNCNCTGATATAGAGTACTCTCTTTNNCATCTT
