>Addgene plasmid #37081 | Lenti-Hb9-RFP | depositor partial sequence | sequence record 46421 | JH-CM31-REV
NNNGNTNTGTATTGCTACTTGTGATTGCTCCATGTTTTTCCAGGTTTAAACTCGAGACGTTAACGGGCCC
AGGCGGCCACCGGTGGATCCTCTAGAGTTTAAACTGATTATGATCTAGAGTCGCGGCCGCCAGTGTGATG
GATATCTGCAGAATTCCTACAGGAACAGGTGGTGGCGGCCCTCGGAGCGCTCGTACTGTTCCACGATGGT
GTAGTCCTCGTTGTGGGAGGTGATGTCCAGCTTGGTGTCCACGTAGTAGTAGCCGGGCAGCTGCACGGGC
TTCTTGGCCATGTAGATGGTCTTGAACTCCACCAGGTAGTGGCCGCCGTCCTTCAGCTTCAGGGCCTGGT
GGATCTCGCCCTTCAGCACGCCGTCGCGGGGGTACAGGCGCTCGGTGGAGGCCTCCCAGCCCATGGTCTT
CTTCTGCATTACGGGGCCGTCGGGGGGGAAGTTGGTGCCGCGGAACTTCACCTTGTAGATCAGCGTGCCG
TCCTGCAGGGAGGAGTCCTGGGTCACGGTCACCACGCCGCCGTCCTCGAAGTTCATCACGCGCTCCCACT
TGAAGCCCTCGGGGAAGGACAGCTTCTTGTAGTCGGGGATGTCGGCGGGGTGCTTCACGTACGCCTTGGA
GCCGTACTGGAACTGGGGGGACAGGATGTCCCAGGCGAAGGGCAGGGGGCCGCCCTTGGTCACCTTCAGC
TTGGCGGTCTGGGTGCCCTCGTAGGGGCGGCCCTCGCCCTCGCCCTCGATCTCGAACTCGTGGCCGTTCA
CGGAGCCCTCCATGCGCACCTTGAAGCGCATGAACTCTTTGATGACGTCCTCGGAGGAGGCCACCATCGG
ATCCCGGGCCCGCGGTACCGTCGACTGCANAATTCGAAGCTTGGCGCGCCGGGATCTGCGGTTCACTAAA
CCAGCTCTGCTTATATAGACCTCCCACCGTACACGCCTACCGATCTTACTGCAAATTCATTGTATAGGAG
CTTCATATCATGGGCAGGACAAGAACAGAGNCAGGCTCCAGCNGCTGTGCAGTCCTCTTCCCCACTCAAC
TACCCACTGCAGGGGCTGGTTAGTCATCAAANAAGGGNCTGCTTTGANGT
