>Addgene plasmid #37081 | Lenti-Hb9-RFP | addgene partial sequence | sequence record 48906 | DsRed1-N 5'-GTACTGGAACTGGGGGGACAG-3'
GCTTGGCGGTCTGGGTGCCCTCGTAGGGGCGGCCCTCGCCCTCGCCCTCGATCTCGAACTCGTGGCCGTT
CACGGAGCCCTCCATGCGCACCTTGAAGCGCATGAACTCTTTGATGACGTCCTCGGAGGAGGCCACCATC
GGATCCCGGGCCCGCGGTACCGTCGACTGCAGAATTCGAAGCTTGGCGCGCCGGATCTGCGGTTCACTAA
ACCAGCTCTGCTTATATAGACCTCCCACCGTACACGCCTACCGATCTTACTGCAAATTCATTGTATAGGA
GCTTCATATCATGGGCAGGACAAAGAACAGAAGCAAGCTCCAAGCAGGCTGTGCAGCCCTCTCCCCACCT
CCACTACCCACCTGCAGGGCTTGGTAAGTCATCCACAGAAAGGGTCTGCTTTGAAGGTGATAACCCAGCT
TCCCATAGCTGGGGCGATGTACGTTTAGGACACAAAGCCTGGCTCTGTAAAGGCTCTGGCTACTGTTCTT
AGGGCACTCCCACAACTTTCTAAGTCACTTGTTTGCCCCTGATCAAGCAGAAGAAGATTACACTGGCAAT
ACTGAAGCCCCAGAAACAAAGTTTACAACCACCGGGAAACAATGCAATTCATGTTTTAAAAATATAAAAA
CAAACAAAAAGCGACAAAAATTGTCTGCCTAGCCTGGACTCCACCACTGACCTATATGATGCTGGTGTGC
ATCAAACACGAAGGGAAGAAACCCAGTTACACAAACACAGACGTTGTCTGGGAACATTTTAATGCCTCGG
TGAGTGAATTTTTT
