>Addgene plasmid #37081 | Lenti-Hb9-RFP | addgene partial sequence | sequence record 49239 | DsRed1-C 5'-AGCTGGACATCACCTCCCACAACG-3'
AAGGGCCGCCACCACCCTGTTCCTGTAGGAATTCTGCAGATATCCATCACACTGGCGGCCGCGACTCTAG
ATCATAATCAGTTTAAACTCTAGAGGATCCACCGGTGGCCGCCTGGGCCCGTTAACGTCTCGAGTTTAAA
CCTGGAAAAACATGGAGCAATCACAAGTAGCAATACAGCAGCTACCAATGCTGATTGTGCCTGGCTAGAA
GCACAAGAGGAGGAGGAGGTGGGTTTTCCAGTCACACCTCAGACAATCAACCTCTGGATTACAAAATTTG
TGAAAGATTGACTGGTATTCTTAACTATGTTGCTCCTTTTACGCTATGTGGATACGCTGCTTTAATGCCT
TTGTATCATGCTATTGCTTCCCGTATGGCTTTCATTTTCTCCTCCTTGTATAAATCCTGGTTGCTGTCTC
TTTATGAGGAGTTGTGGCCCGTTGTCAGGCAACGTGGCGTGGTGTGCACTGTGTTTGCTGACGCAACCCC
CACTGGTTGGGGCATTGCCACCACCTGTCAGCTCCTTTCCGGGACTTTCGCTTTCCCCCTCCCTATTGCC
ACGGCGGAACTCATCGCCGCCTGCCTTGCCCGCTGCTGGACAGGGGCTCGGCTGTTGGGCACTGACAATT
CCGTGGTGTTGTCGGGGAAGCTGACGTCCTTTCCATGGCTGCTCGCCTGTGTTGCCACCTGGATTCTGCG
CGGGACGTCCTTCTGCTACGTCCCTTCGGCCCTCAATCCAGCGGACCTTCCTTCCCGCGGCCTGCTGCCG
GCTCTGCGGCCTCTTCCGCGTCTTCGCCTTCGCCCTCAGACGAGTCGGATCTCCC
