>Addgene plasmid #37081 | Lenti-Hb9-RFP | addgene partial sequence | sequence record 54365 | WPRE-R 5'-CATAGCGTAAAAGGAGCAACA-3'
ATCCACAGCTTGATTGTCTGAGGTGTGACTGGAAAACCCACCTCCTCCTCCTCTTGTGCTTCTAGCCAGG
CACAATCAGCATTGGTAGCTGCTGTATTGCTACTTGTGATTGCTCCATGTTTTTCCAGGTTTAAACTCGA
GACGTTAACGGGCCCAGGCGGCCACCGGTGGATCCTCTAGAGTTTAAACTGATTATGATCTAGAGTCGCG
GCCGCCAGTGTGATGGATATCTGCAGAATTCCTACAGGAACAGGTGGTGGCGGCCCTCGGAGCGCTCGTA
CTGTTCCACGATGGTGTAGTCCTCGTTGTGGGAGGTGATGTCCAGCTTGGTGTCCACGTAGTAGTAGCCG
GGCAGCTGCACGGGCTTCTTGGCCATGTAGATGGTCTTGAACTCCACCAGGTAGTGGCCGCCGTCCTTCA
GCTTCAGGGCCTGGTGGATCTCGCCCTTCAGCACGCCGTCGCGGGGGTACAGGCGCTCGGTGGAGGCCTC
CCAGCCCATGGTCTTCTTCTGCATTACGGGGCCGTCGGGGGGGAAGTTGGTGCCGCGGAACTTCACCTTG
TAGATCAGCGTGCCGTCCTGCAGGGAGGAGTCCTGGGTCACGGTCACCACGCCGCCGTCCTCGAAGTTCA
TCACGCGCTCCCACTTGAAGCCCTCGGGGAAGGACAGCTTCTTGTAGTCGGGGATGTCGGCGGGGTGCTT
CACGTACGCCTTGGAGCCGTACTGGAACTGGGGGG
